Addgene plasmid #125878: LEPG_shSik3.308
Purpose: Retroviral expression of mouse Sik3 shRNA with GFP and puromycin resistance gene
Depositing lab: Christopher Vakoc. Depositing organization: Cold Spring Harbor Laboratory. Publication: Salt-Inducible Kinase inhibition suppresses acute myeloid leukemia progression in vivo. Tarumoto Y, Lin S, Wang J, Milazzo JP, Xu Y, Lu B, Yang Z, Wei Y, Polyanskaya S, Wunderlich M, Gray NS, Stegmaier K, Vakoc CR. Blood. 2019 Nov 1. pii: 422697. doi: 10.1182/blood.2019001576. PubMed 31697837.
Backbone
  Vector backbone: LEPG #111160
  Backbone size w/o insert (bp): 7900
  Vector type: Mammalian Expression, Retroviral, RNAi
  Selectable markers: Puromycin
Growth in bacteria
  Bacterial resistance: Ampicillin, 100 μg/mL
  Growth temperature: 37°C
  Growth strain: NEB Stable
  Copy number: High Copy
Gene/Insert
  Gene/Insert name: shRNA targeting Sik3
  gRNA/shRNA sequence: TGCTGTTGACAGTGAGCGAAAGGTTGCTATTAAAATCATATAGTGAAGCCACAGATGTATATGATTTTAATAGCAACCTTGTGCCTACTGCCTCGGA
  Species: M. musculus (mouse)
  Promoter: MSCV-LTR
  Cloning method: Restriction Enzyme; 5′ cloning site XhoI (unknown if destroyed); 3′ cloning site EcoRI (unknown if destroyed)
  Sequencing primers: 5′ TGTTTGAATGAGGCTTCAGTAC
Terms and licenses: Academic/Nonprofit Terms; Industry Terms: Not Available to Industry
Depositor comments: Please visit https://www.biorxiv.org/content/10.1101/636969v1 for BioRxiv preprint
How to cite: LEPG_shSik3.308 was a gift from Christopher Vakoc (Addgene plasmid # 125878 ; http://n2t.net/addgene:125878 ; RRID:Addgene_125878)
