[The description below was written by a language model from this plasmid's Addgene catalogue record and pLannotate feature annotations shown in this document.]
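Description:
LEPG_shSik3.308 is an MSCV-based gammaretroviral RNAi vector built on the LEPG backbone for stable knockdown of mouse Sik3 in mammalian cells. In bacteria it is maintained as a high-copy plasmid through a ColE1/pUC-type origin and selected with ampicillin via the β-lactamase gene. The remaining bacterial annotations (fragments of lacI, lacZα, rop, bom and TcR) are non-functional backbone remnants. The proviral region is bounded by 5′ and 3′ long terminal repeats from murine embryonic stem cell virus and contains the Ψ packaging signal plus a truncated, start-codon-less gag segment. Together these allow the genomic RNA to be packaged when gag, pol and env are supplied in trans by a packaging system.

The payload is a microRNA-embedded shRNA against Sik3, cloned between XhoI and EcoRI sites and transcribed from the MSCV 5′ LTR. The feature table annotates only the 3′ miR-30a flanking sequence; the hairpin and the upstream flank lie in the unannotated stretch just before it. This context lets the transcript be processed by the endogenous microRNA pathway into a mature guide strand. Downstream, a mouse PGK promoter drives a bicistronic cassette of puromycin N-acetyltransferase, an EMCV IRES and EGFP, so transduced cells can be selected with puromycin and also tracked or sorted by green fluorescence. Because GFP marks shRNA-expressing cells, the design suits both selection-based knockdown experiments and assays that follow the GFP-positive fraction over time. The associated publication concerns salt-inducible kinase dependency in acute myeloid leukemia, where this construct would serve to deplete Sik3 in mouse cells.
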