Features (pLannotate 1.2.2; 22 found; start..end, strand, type, name):
    579..920     +  misc_feature   MESV Ψ: packaging signal of murine embryonic stem cell virus
    987..1403    +  CDS            gag (truncated): truncated Moloney murine leukemia virus (MMLV) gag gene lacking the start codon
   1634..1760    +  ncRNA          3' miR-30a: sequence downstream of the 71-nt precursor of the human miR-30a microRNA (Zeng et al., 2002) miRNA
   1790..2289    +  promoter       PGK promoter: mouse phosphoglycerate kinase 1 promoter
   2310..2909    +  CDS            PuroR: puromycin N-acetyltransferase; pac from Streptomyces alboniger; confers resistance to puromycin
   3075..3537    +  misc_feature   IRES: internal ribosome entry site (IRES) of the encephalomyocarditis virus (EMCV)
   3551..4270    +  CDS            EGFP: the original enhanced GFP (Yang et al., 1996) mammalian codon-optimized
   4287..4313    +  misc_feature   MCS (fragment): pBluescript multiple cloning site
   4372..4886    +  LTR            3' LTR: 3' long terminal repeat from murine embryonic stem cell virus
   5081..5097    -  protein_bind   lac operator: The lac repressor binds to the lac operator to inhibit transcription in E. coli. This inhibition can be relieved by adding lactose or isopropyl-β-D-thiogalactopyranoside (IPTG). lac repressor encoded by lacI
   5105..5135    -  promoter       lac promoter: promoter for the E. coli lac operon
   5150..5171    -  protein_bind   CAP binding site: CAP binding activates transcription in the presence of cAMP. E. coli catabolite activator protein
   5184..5276    -  CDS            lacI (fragment): lac repressor; lacI; The lac repressor binds to the lac operator to inhibit transcription in E. coli. This inhibition can be relieved by adding lactose or isopropyl-β-D-thiogalactopyranoside (IPTG).
   5459..6047    -  rep_origin     ori: high-copy-number ColE1/pMB1/pBR322/pUC origin of replication
   6218..7078    -  CDS            AmpR: β-lactamase; bla; confers resistance to ampicillin, carbenicillin, and related antibiotics
   7079..7183    -  promoter       AmpR promoter: bla
   7278..7313    +  CDS            rop (fragment): Rop protein, which maintains plasmids at low copy number; rop
   7415..7514    +  misc_feature   bom (fragment): basis of mobility region from pBR322
   7520..7669    -  CDS            lacZα (fragment): LacZα fragment of β-galactosidase; lacZ fragment
   7669..7870    -  CDS            TcR (fragment): tetracycline efflux protein; tet; confers resistance to tetracycline
   7871..7969    +  CDS            env (fragment): murine leukemia virus gPr80 envelope polyprotein precursor; env; proteolytically cleaved into gp70SU and p15TM subunits
   8011..515     +  LTR            5' LTR (across the origin): 5' long terminal repeat from murine embryonic stem cell virus
>Addgene plasmid #125878 | LEPG_shSik3.308 | addgene full sequence | sequence record 246267 | Addgene NGS Result
TGAAAGACCCCACCTGTAGGTTTGGCAAGCTAGCTTAAGTAACGCCATTTTGCAAGGCATGGAAAATACA
TAACTGAGAATAGAGAAGTTCAGATCAAGGTTAGGAACAGAGAGACAGCAGAATATGGGCCAAACAGGAT
ATCTGTGGTAAGCAGTTCCTGCCCCGGCTCAGGGCCAAGAACAGATGGTCCCCAGATGCGGTCCCGCCCT
CAGCAGTTTCTAGAGAACCATCAGATGTTTCCAGGGTGCCCCAAGGACCTGAAATGACCCTGTGCCTTAT
TTGAACTAACCAATCAGTTCGCTTCTCGCTTCTGTTCGCGCGCTTCTGCTCCCCGAGCTCAATAAAAGAG
CCCACAACCCCTCACTCGGCGCGCCAGTCCTCCGATAGACTGCGTCGCCCGGGTACCCGTATTCCCAATA
AAGCCTCTTGCTGTTTGCATCCGAATCGTGGACTCGCTGATCCTTGGGAGGGTCTCCTCAGATTGATTGA
CTGCCCACCTCGGGGGTCTTTCATTTGGAGGTTCCACCGAGATTTGGAGACCCCTGCCCAGGGACCACCG
ACCCCCCCGCCGGGAGGTAAGCTGGCCAGCGGTCGTTTCGTGTCTGTCTCTGTCTTTGTGCGTGTTTGTG
CCGGCATCTAATGTTTGCGCCTGCGTCTGTACTAGTTAGCTAACTAGCTCTGTATCTGGCGGACCCGTGG
TGGAACTGACGAGTTCTGAACACCCGGCCGCAACCCTGGGAGACGTCCCAGGGACTTTGGGGGCCGTTTT
TGTGGCCCGACCTGAGGAAGGGAGTCGATGTGGAATCCGACCCCGTCAGGATATGTGGTTCTGGTAGGAG
ACGAGAACCTAAAACAGTTCCCGCCTCCGTCTGAATTTTTGCTTTCGGTTTGGAACCGAAGCCGCGCGTC
TTGTCTGCTGCAGCGCTGCAGCATCGTTCTGTGTTGTCTCTGTCTGACTGTGTTTCTGTATTTGTCTGAA
AATTAGGGCCAGACTGTTACCACTCCCTTAAGTTTGACCTTAGGTCACTGGAAAGATGTCGAGCGGATCG
CTCACAACCAGTCGGTAGATGTCAAGAAGAGACGTTGGGTTACCTTCTGCTCTGCAGAATGGCCAACCTT
TAACGTCGGATGGCCGCGAGACGGCACCTTTAACCGAGACCTCATCACCCAGGTTAAGATCAAGGTCTTT
TCACCTGGCCCGCATGGACACCCAGACCAGGTCCCCTACATCGTGACCTGGGAAGCCTTGGCTTTTGACC
CCCCTCCCTGGGTCAAGCCCTTTGTACACCCTAAGCCTCCGCCTCCTCTTCCTCCATCCGCCCCGTCTCT
CCCCCTTGAACCTCCTCGTTCGACCCCGCCTCGATCCTCCCTTTATCCAGCCCTCACTCCTTCTCTAGGC
GCCGGAATTAGATCTCTCGACTAGGGATAACAGGGTAATTGTTTGAATGAGGCTTCAGTACTTTACAGAA
TCGTTGCCTGCACATCTTGGAAACACTTGCTGGGATTACTTCGACTTCTTAACCCAACAGAAGGCTCGAG
AAGGTATATTGCTGTTGACAGTGAGCGAAAGGTTGCTATTAAAATCATATAGTGAAGCCACAGATGTATA
TGATTTTAATAGCAACCTTGTGCCTACTGCCTCGGACTTCAAGGGGCTAGAATTCGAGCAATTATCTTGT
TTACTAAAACTGAATACCTTGCTATCTCTTTGATACATTTTTACAAAGCTGAATTAAAATGGTATAAATT
AAATCACTTTTTTCAATTGACGCGTGATCTAATTCTACCGGGTAGGGGAGGCGCTTTTCCCAAGGCAGTC
TGGAGCATGCGCTTTAGCAGCCCCGCTGGGCACTTGGCGCTACACAAGTGGCCTCTGGCCTCGCACACAT
TCCACATCCACCGGTAGGCGCCAACCGGCTCCGTTCTTTGGTGGCCCCTTCGCGCCACCTTCTACTCCTC
CCCTAGTCAGGAAGTTCCCCCCCGCCCCGCAGCTCGCGTCGTGCAGGACGTGACAAATGGAAGTAGCACG
TCTCACTAGTCTCGTGCAGATGGACAGCACCGCTGAGCAATGGAAGCGGGTAGGCCTTTGGGGCAGCGGC
CAATAGCAGCTTTGCTCCTTCGCTTTCTGGGCTCAGAGGCTGGGAAGGGGTGGGTCCGGGGGCGGGCTCA
GGGGCGGGCTCAGGGGCGGGGCGGGCGCCCGAAGGTCCTCCGGAGGCCCGGCATTCTGCACGCTTCAAAA
GCGCACGTCTGCCGCGCTGTTCTCCTCTTCCTCATCTCCGGGCCTTTCGACCTGCAGCCCAAGCTTACCA
TGACCGAGTACAAGCCCACGGTGCGCCTCGCCACCCGCGACGACGTCCCCAGGGCCGTACGCACCCTCGC
CGCCGCGTTCGCCGACTACCCCGCCACGCGCCACACCGTCGATCCGGACCGCCACATCGAGCGGGTCACC
GAGCTGCAAGAACTCTTCCTCACGCGCGTCGGGCTCGACATCGGCAAGGTGTGGGTCGCGGACGACGGCG
CCGCGGTGGCGGTCTGGACCACGCCGGAGAGCGTCGAAGCGGGGGCGGTGTTCGCCGAGATCGGCCCGCG
CATGGCCGAGTTGAGCGGTTCCCGGCTGGCCGCGCAGCAACAGATGGAAGGCCTCCTGGCGCCGCACCGG
CCCAAGGAGCCCGCGTGGTTCCTGGCCACCGTCGGCGTCTCGCCCGACCACCAGGGCAAGGGTCTGGGCA
GCGCCGTCGTGCTCCCCGGAGTGGAGGCGGCCGAGCGCGCCGGGGTGCCCGCCTTCCTGGAGACCTCCGC
GCCCCGCAACCTCCCCTTCTACGAGCGGCTCGGCTTCACCGTCACCGCCGACGTCGAGGTGCCCGAAGGA
CCGCGCACCTGGTGCATGACCCGCAAGCCCGGTGCCTGACGCCCGCCCCACGACCCGCAGCGCCCGACCG
AAAGGAGCGCACGACCCCATGCATCCAATTCCGCCCCCCCCCCCTAACGTTACTGGCCGAAGCCGCTTGG
AATAAGGCCGGTGTGCGTTTGTCTATATGTTATTTTCCACCATATTGCCGTCTTTTGGCAATGTGAGGGC
CCGGAAACCTGGCCCTGTCTTCTTGACGAGCATTCCTAGGGGTCTTTCCCCTCTCGCCAAAGGAATGCAA
GGTCTGTTGAATGTCGTGAAGGAAGCAGTTCCTCTGGAAGCTTCTTGAAGACAAACAACGTCTGTAGCGA
CCCTTTGCAGGCAGCGGAACCCCCCACCTGGCGACAGGTGCCTCTGCGGCCAAAAGCCACGTGTATAAGA
TACACCTGCAAAGGCGGCACAACCCCAGTGCCACGTTGTGAGTTGGATAGTTGTGGAAAGAGTCAAATGG
CTCTCCTCAAGCGTATTCAACAAGGGGCTGAAGGATGCCCAGAAGGTACCCCATTGTATGGGATCTGATC
TGGGGCCTCGGTGCACATGCTTTACATGTGTTTAGTCGAGGTTAAAAAAACGTCTAGGCCCCCCGAACCA
CGGGGACGTGGTTTTCCTTTGAAAAACACGATGATAATATGGCCACAACCATGGTGAGCAAGGGCGAGGA
GCTGTTCACCGGGGTGGTGCCCATCCTGGTCGAGCTGGACGGCGACGTAAACGGCCACAAGTTCAGCGTG
TCTGGCGAGGGCGAGGGCGATGCCACCTACGGCAAGCTGACCCTGAAGTTCATCTGCACCACCGGCAAGC
TGCCCGTGCCCTGGCCCACCCTCGTGACCACCCTGACCTACGGCGTGCAGTGCTTCAGCCGCTACCCCGA
CCACATGAAGCAGCACGACTTCTTCAAGTCCGCCATGCCCGAAGGCTACGTCCAGGAGCGCACCATCTTC
TTCAAGGACGACGGCAACTACAAGACCCGCGCCGAGGTGAAGTTCGAGGGCGACACCCTGGTGAACCGCA
TCGAGCTGAAGGGCATCGACTTCAAGGAGGACGGCAACATCCTGGGGCACAAGCTGGAGTACAACTACAA
CAGCCACAACGTCTATATCATGGCCGACAAGCAGAAGAACGGCATCAAGGCGAACTTCAAGATCCGCCAC
AACATCGAGGACGGCAGCGTGCAGCTCGCCGACCACTACCAGCAGAACACCCCCATCGGCGACGGCCCCG
TGCTGCTGCCCGACAACCACTACCTGAGCACCCAGTCCGCCCTGAGCAAAGACCCCAACGAGAAGCGCGA
TCACATGGTCCTGCTGGAGTTCGTGACCGCCGCCGGGATCACTCTCGGCATGGACGAGCTGTACAAGTAA
TGAATTAATTAAGAATTATCAAGCTTATCGATACCGTCGACCTGCAGCCAAGCTTATCGATAAAATAAAA
GATTTTATTTAGTCTCCAGAAAAAGGGGGGAATGAAAGACCCCACCTGTAGGTTTGGCAAGCTAGCTTAA
GTAACGCCATTTTGCAAGGCATGGAAAATACATAACTGAGAATAGAGAAGTTCAGATCAAGGTTAGGAAC
AGAGAGACAGCAGAATATGGGCCAAACAGGATATCTGTGGTAAGCAGTTCCTGCCCCGGCTCAGGGCCAA
GAACAGATGGTCCCCAGATGCGGTCCCGCCCTCAGCAGTTTCTAGAGAACCATCAGATGTTTCCAGGGTG
CCCCAAGGACCTGAAATGACCCTGTGCCTTATTTGAACTAACCAATCAGTTCGCTTCTCGCTTCTGTTCG
CGCGCTTCTGCTCCCCGAGCTCAATAAAAGAGCCCACAACCCCTCACTCGGCGCGCCAGTCCTCCGATAG
ACTGCGTCGCCCGGGTACCCGTGTATCCAATAAACCCTCTTGCAGTTGCATCCGACTTGTGGTCTCGCTG
TTCCTTGGGAGGGTCTCCTCTGAGTGATTGACTACCCGTCAGCGGGGGTCTTTCATGGGTAACAGTTTCT
TGAAGTTGGAGAACAACATTCTGAGGGTAGGAGTCGAATATTAAGTAATCCTGACTCAATTAGCCACTGT
TTTGAATCCACATACTCCAATACTCCTGAAATAGTTCATTATGGACAGCGCAGAAAGAGCTGGGGAGAAT
TGTGAAATTGTTATCGAAAGAGCTGGGGAGAATTGTGAAATTGTTATCCGCTCACAATTCCACACAACAT
ACGAGCCGGAAGCATAAAGTGTAAAGCCTGGGGTGCCTAATGAGTGAGCTAACTCACATTAATTGCGTTG
CGCTCACTGCCCGCTTTCCAGTCGGGAAACCTGTCGTGCCAGCTGCATTAATGAATCGGCCAACGCGCGG
GGAGAGGCGGTTTGCGTATTGGGCGCTCTTCCGCTTCCTCGCTCACTGACTCGCTGCGCTCGGTCGTTCG
GCTGCGGCGAGCGGTATCAGCTCACTCAAAGGCGGTAATACGGTTATCCACAGAATCAGGGGATAACGCA
GGAAAGAACATGTGAGCAAAAGGCCAGCAAAAGGCCAGGAACCGTAAAAAGGCCGCGTTGCTGGCGTTTT
TCCATAGGCTCCGCCCCCCTGACGAGCATCACAAAAATCGACGCTCAAGTCAGAGGTGGCGAAACCCGAC
AGGACTATAAAGATACCAGGCGTTTCCCCCTGGAAGCTCCCTCGTGCGCTCTCCTGTTCCGACCCTGCCG
CTTACCGGATACCTGTCCGCCTTTCTCCCTTCGGGAAGCGTGGCGCTTTCTCATAGCTCACGCTGTAGGT
ATCTCAGTTCGGTGTAGGTCGTTCGCTCCAAGCTGGGCTGTGTGCACGAACCCCCCGTTCAGCCCGACCG
CTGCGCCTTATCCGGTAACTATCGTCTTGAGTCCAACCCGGTAAGACACGACTTATCGCCACTGGCAGCA
GCCACTGGTAACAGGATTAGCAGAGCGAGGTATGTAGGCGGTGCTACAGAGTTCTTGAAGTGGTGGCCTA
ACTACGGCTACACTAGAAGAACAGTATTTGGTATCTGCGCTCTGCTGAAGCCAGTTACCTTCGGAAAAAG
AGTTGGTAGCTCTTGATCCGGCAAACAAACCACCGCTGGTAGCGGTGGTTTTTTTGTTTGCAAGCAGCAG
ATTACGCGCAGAAAAAAAGGATCTCAAGAAGATCCTTTGATCTTTTCTACGGGGTCTGACGCTCAGTGGA
ACGAAAACTCACGTTAAGGGATTTTGGTCATGAGATTATCAAAAAGGATCTTCACCTAGATCCTTTTAAA
TTAAAAATGAAGTTTTAAATCAATCTAAAGTATATATGAGTAAACTTGGTCTGACAGTTACCAATGCTTA
ATCAGTGAGGCACCTATCTCAGCGATCTGTCTATTTCGTTCATCCATAGTTGCCTGACTCCCCGTCGTGT
AGATAACTACGATACGGGAGGGCTTACCATCTGGCCCCAGTGCTGCAATGATACCGCGAGACCCACGCTC
ACCGGCTCCAGATTTATCAGCAATAAACCAGCCAGCCGGAAGGGCCGAGCGCAGAAGTGGTCCTGCAACT
TTATCCGCCTCCATCCAGTCTATTAATTGTTGCCGGGAAGCTAGAGTAAGTAGTTCGCCAGTTAATAGTT
TGCGCAACGTTGTTGCCATTGCTACAGGCATCGTGGTGTCACGCTCGTCGTTTGGTATGGCTTCATTCAG
CTCCGGTTCCCAACGATCAAGGCGAGTTACATGATCCCCCATGTTGTGCAAAAAAGCGGTTAGCTCCTTC
GGTCCTCCGATCGTTGTCAGAAGTAAGTTGGCCGCAGTGTTATCACTCATGGTTATGGCAGCACTGCATA
ATTCTCTTACTGTCATGCCATCCGTAAGATGCTTTTCTGTGACTGGTGAGTACTCAACCAAGTCATTCTG
AGAATAGTGTATGCGGCGACCGAGTTGCTCTTGCCCGGCGTCAATACGGGATAATACCGCGCCACATAGC
AGAACTTTAAAAGTGCTCATCATTGGAAAACGTTCTTCGGGGCGAAAACTCTCAAGGATCTTACCGCTGT
TGAGATCCAGTTCGATGTAACCCACTCGTGCACCCAACTGATCTTCAGCATCTTTTACTTTCACCAGCGT
TTCTGGGTGAGCAAAAACAGGAAGGCAAAATGCCGCAAAAAAGGGAATAAGGGCGACACGGAAATGTTGA
ATACTCATACTCTTCCTTTTTCAATATTATTGAAGCATTTATCAGGGTTATTGTCTCATGAGCGGATACA
TATTTGAATGTATTTAGAAAAATAAACAAATAGGGGTTCCGCGCACATTTCCCCGAAAAGTGCCACCTGA
CGTCTAAGAAACCATTATTATCATGACATTAACCTATAAAAATAGGCGTATCACGAGGCCCTTTCGTCTC
GCGCGTTTCGGTGATGACGGTGAAAACCTCTGACACATGCAGCTCCCGGAGACGGTCACAGCTTGTCTGT
AAGCGGATGCCGGGAGCAGACAAGCCCGTCAGGGCGCGTCAGCGGGTGTTGGCGGGTGTCGGGGCTGGCT
TAACTATGCGGCATCAGAGCAGATTGTACTGAGAGTGCACCATATGCGGTGTGAAATACCGCACAGATGC
GTAAGGAGAAAATACCGCATCAGGCGCCATTCGCCATTCAGGCTGCGCAACTGTTGGGAAGGGCGATCGG
TGCGGGCCTCTTCGCTATTACGCCAGCTGGCGAAAGGGGGATGTGCTGCAAGGCGATTAAGTTGGGTAAC
GCCAGGGTTTTCCCAGTCACGACGTTGTAAAACGACGGCGCAAGGAATGGTGCATGCAAGGAGATGGCGC
CCAACAGTCCCCCGGCCACGGGGCCTGCCACCATACCCACGCCGAAACAAGCGCTCATGAGCCCGAAGTG
GCGAGCCCGATCTTCCCCATCGGTGATGTCGGCGATATAGGCGCCAGCAACCGCACCTGTGGCGCCGGTG
ATGCCGGCCACGATGCGTCCGGCGTAGAGGCGATTAGTCCAATTTGTTAAAGACAGGATATCAGTGGTCC
AGGCTCTAGTTTTGACTCAACAATATCACCAGCTGAAGCCTATAGAGTACGAGCCATAGATAAAATAAAA
GATTTTATTTAGTCTCCAGAAAAAGGGGGGAA
